>Addgene plasmid #210294 | mActA-mSspB-mCherry | addgene full sequence | sequence record 416460 | Addgene NGS Result
TTTTCTAAATACATTCAAATATGTATCCGCTCATGAGACAATAACCCTGATAAATGCTTCAATAATATTG
AAAAAGGAAGAGTCCTGAGGCGGAAAGAACCAGCTGTGGAATGTGTGTCAGTTAGGGTGTGGAAAGTCCC
CAGGCTCCCCAGCAGGCAGAAGTATGCAAAGCATGCATCTCAATTAGTCAGCAACCAGGTGTGGAAAGTC
CCCAGGCTCCCCAGCAGGCAGAAGTATGCAAAGCATGCATCTCAATTAGTCAGCAACCATAGTCCCGCCC
CTAACTCCGCCCATCCCGCCCCTAACTCCGCCCAGTTCCGCCCATTCTCCGCCCCATGGCTGACTAATTT
TTTTTATTTATGCAGAGGCCGAGGCCGCCTCGGCCTCTGAGCTATTCCAGAAGTAGTGAGGAGGCTTTTT
TGGAGGCCTAGGCTTTTGCAAAGATCGATCAAGAGACAGGATGAGGATCGTTTCGCATGATTGAACAAGA
TGGATTGCACGCAGGTTCTCCGGCCGCTTGGGTGGAGAGGCTATTCGGCTATGACTGGGCACAACAGACA
ATCGGCTGCTCTGATGCCGCCGTGTTCCGGCTGTCAGCGCAGGGGCGCCCGGTTCTTTTTGTCAAGACCG
ACCTGTCCGGTGCCCTGAATGAACTGCAAGACGAGGCAGCGCGGCTATCGTGGCTGGCCACGACGGGCGT
TCCTTGCGCAGCTGTGCTCGACGTTGTCACTGAAGCGGGAAGGGACTGGCTGCTATTGGGCGAAGTGCCG
GGGCAGGATCTCCTGTCATCTCACCTTGCTCCTGCCGAGAAAGTATCCATCATGGCTGATGCAATGCGGC
GGCTGCATACGCTTGATCCGGCTACCTGCCCATTCGACCACCAAGCGAAACATCGCATCGAGCGAGCACG
TACTCGGATGGAAGCCGGTCTTGTCGATCAGGATGATCTGGACGAAGAGCATCAGGGGCTCGCGCCAGCC
GAACTGTTCGCCAGGCTCAAGGCGAGCATGCCCGACGGCGAGGATCTCGTCGTGACCCATGGCGATGCCT
GCTTGCCGAATATCATGGTGGAAAATGGCCGCTTTTCTGGATTCATCGACTGTGGCCGGCTGGGTGTGGC
GGACCGCTATCAGGACATAGCGTTGGCTACCCGTGATATTGCTGAAGAGCTTGGCGGCGAATGGGCTGAC
CGCTTCCTCGTGCTTTACGGTATCGCCGCTCCCGATTCGCAGCGCATCGCCTTCTATCGCCTTCTTGACG
AGTTCTTCTGAGCGGGACTCTGGGGTTCGAAATGACCGACCAAGCGACGCCCAACCTGCCATCACGAGAT
TTCGATTCCACCGCCGCCTTCTATGAAAGGTTGGGCTTCGGAATCGTTTTCCGGGACGCCGGCTGGATGA
TCCTCCAGCGCGGGGATCTCATGCTGGAGTTCTTCGCCCACCCTAGGGGGAGGCTAACTGAAACACGGAA
GGAGACAATACCGGAAGGAACCCGCGCTATGACGGCAATAAAAAGACAGAATAAAACGCACGGTGTTGGG
TCGTTTGTTCATAAACGCGGGGTTCGGTCCCAGGGCTGGCACTCTGTCGATACCCCACCGAGACCCCATT
GGGGCCAATACGCCCGCGTTTCTTCCTTTTCCCCACCCCACCCCCCAAGTTCGGGTGAAGGCCCAGGGCT
CGCAGCCAACGTCGGGGCGGCAGGCCCTGCCATAGCCTCAGGTTACTCATATATACTTTAGATTGATTTA
AAACTTCATTTTTAATTTAAAAGGATCTAGGTGAAGATCCTTTTTGATAATCTCATGACCAAAATCCCTT
AACGTGAGTTTTCGTTCCACTGAGCGTCAGACCCCGTAGAAAAGATCAAAGGATCTTCTTGAGATCCTTT
TTTTCTGCGCGTAATCTGCTGCTTGCAAACAAAAAAACCACCGCTACCAGCGGTGGTTTGTTTGCCGGAT
CAAGAGCTACCAACTCTTTTTCCGAAGGTAACTGGCTTCAGCAGAGCGCAGATACCAAATACTGTTCTTC
TAGTGTAGCCGTAGTTAGGCCACCACTTCAAGAACTCTGTAGCACCGCCTACATACCTCGCTCTGCTAAT
CCTGTTACCAGTGGCTGCTGCCAGTGGCGATAAGTCGTGTCTTACCGGGTTGGACTCAAGACGATAGTTA
CCGGATAAGGCGCAGCGGTCGGGCTGAACGGGGGGTTCGTGCACACAGCCCAGCTTGGAGCGAACGACCT
ACACCGAACTGAGATACCTACAGCGTGAGCTATGAGAAAGCGCCACGCTTCCCGAAGGGAGAAAGGCGGA
CAGGTATCCGGTAAGCGGCAGGGTCGGAACAGGAGAGCGCACGAGGGAGCTTCCAGGGGGAAACGCCTGG
TATCTTTATAGTCCTGTCGGGTTTCGCCACCTCTGACTTGAGCGTCGATTTTTGTGATGCTCGTCAGGGG
GGCGGAGCCTATGGAAAAACGCCAGCAACGCGGCCTTTTTACGGTTCCTGGCCTTTTGCTGGCCTTTTGC
TCACATGTTCTTTCCTGCGTTATCCCCTGATTCTGTGGATAACCGTATTACCGCCATGCATTAGTTATTA
ATAGTAATCAATTACGGGGTCATTAGTTCATAGCCCATATATGGAGTTCCGCGTTACATAACTTACGGTA
AATGGCCCGCCTGGCTGACCGCCCAACGACCCCCGCCCATTGACGTCAATAATGACGTATGTTCCCATAG
TAACGCCAATAGGGACTTTCCATTGACGTCAATGGGTGGAGTATTTACGGTAAACTGCCCACTTGGCAGT
ACATCAAGTGTATCATATGCCAAGTACGCCCCCTATTGACGTCAATGACGGTAAATGGCCCGCCTGGCAT
TATGCCCAGTACATGACCTTATGGGACTTTCCTACTTGGCAGTACATCTACGTATTAGTCATCGCTATTA
CCATGGTGATGCGGTTTTGGCAGTACATCAATGGGCGTGGATAGCGGTTTGACTCACGGGGATTTCCAAG
TCTCCACCCCATTGACGTCAATGGGAGTTTGTTTTGGCACCAAAATCAACGGGACTTTCCAAAATGTCGT
AACAACTCCGCCCCATTGACGCAAATGGGCGGTAGGCGTGTACGGTGGGAGGTCTATATAAGCAGAGCTG
GTTTAGTGAACCGTCAGATCCGCTAGCGCTACCGGACTCAGATCTCGAGGCCACCATGGCTACAGATTCA
GAGGATAGCTCCCTGAACACAGACGAGTGGGAGGAGGAGAAGACCGAGGAGCAGCCCTCCGAAGTGAATA
CAGGCCCTAGATACGAGACCGCCAGAGAGGTGTCTAGCCGGGACATCAAGGAGCTGGAGAAGTCTAACAA
GGTGCGCAACACAAATAAGGCCGATCTGATCGCCATGCTGAAGGAGAAGGCCGAGAAGGGCCCAAATATC
AACAATAACAATTCCGAGCAGACCGAGAACGCCGCCATCAATGAGGAGGCCTCTGGAGCAGACAGGCCAG
CAATCCAGGTGGAGAGGAGACACCCAGGACTGCCATCCGATTCTGCCGCAGAGATCAAGAAGCGGCGCAA
GGCCATCGCCTCCTCTGACTCTGAGCTGGAGAGCCTGACATATCCTGATAAGCCAACCAAGGTGAACAAG
AAGAAGGTGGCAAAGGAGAGCGTGGCAGACGCCAGCGAGTCCGACCTGGATAGCTCCATGCAGTCCGCCG
ATGAGTCTAGCCCACAGCCCCTGAAGGCCAACCAGCAGCCCTTCTTTCCTAAGGTGTTCAAGAAGATCAA
GGACGCCGGCAAGTGGGTGCGCGACAAGATCGATGAGAATCCCGAGGTGAAGAAGGCCATCGTGGACAAG
AGCGCCGGCCTGATCGATCAGCTGCTGACCAAGAAGAAGAGCGAGGAGGTGAACGCCAGCGACTTCCCCC
CTCCACCCACAGATGAGGAGCTGAGACTGGCCCTGCCAGAGACCCCAATGCTGCTGGGCTTTAATGCCCC
AGCCACAAGCGAGCCCTCCTCTTTCGAGTTTCCTCCACCACCTACTGACGAGGAGCTGCGGCTGGCCCTG
CCTGAGACACCAATGCTGCTGGGCTTCAACGCACCTGCCACCTCCGAGCCAAGCTCCTTCGAGTTTCCAC
CCCCTCCAACCGAGGATGAGCTGGAGATCATCAGAGAGACAGCCTCTAGCCTGGACTCCTCTTTTACCCG
GGGCGATCTGGCCTCCCTGAGGAACGCCATCAATAGGCACTCCCAGAACTTCTCTGACTTTCCCCCTATC
CCTACAGAGGAGGAGCTGAATGGAAGGGGCGGCAGGCCCACCAGCGAGGAGTTCAGCTCCCTGAACTCTG
GCGACTTTACAGACGATGAGAACAGCGAGACCACAGAGGAGGAGATCGATCGCCTGGCCGACCTGAGGGA
TAGAGGCACCGGCAAGCACAGCAGGAACGCAGGCTTCCTGCCCCTGAATCCTTTTGCCTCTAGCCCTGTG
CCATCTCTGAGCCCAAAGGTGAGCAAGATCAGCGCCCCCGCCCTGATCAGCGATATCACAAAGAAGACCC
CTTTCAAGAACCCATCCCAGCCCCTGAACGTGTTTAATAAGAAGACCACAACCAAGACAGTGACCAAGAA
GCCCACACCTGTGAAGACCGCACCAAAGCTGGCCGAGCTGCCAGCCACAAAGCCTCAGGAGACCGTGCTG
AGAGAGAATAAGACACCTTTCATCGAGAAGCAGGCCGAGACCAACAAGCAGAGCATCAATATGCCTTCCC
TGCCAGTGATCCAGAAGGAGGCCACAGAGAGCGACAAGGAGGAGATGAAGCCTCAGACCGAGGAGAAGAT
GGTGGAGGAGTCCGAGTCTGCCAACAATGCCAACGGCAAGAATCGGTCTGCCGGCATCGAGGAGGGCAAG
CTGATCGCCAAGAGCGCCGAGGATGAGAAGGCCAAGGAGGAGCCAGGCAACCACACAACCCGAATTCTGC
AGTCGACGGTACCGCGGGCCCGGGATCCAAGTGCTGGTGGTAGTGCTGGTGGTAGTGCTGGTGGTAGTGC
TGGTGGTAGTGCTGGTGGTAGCTCCCCAAAGAGGCCTAAGCTGCTGAGAGAGTACTATGACTGGCTGGTG
GATAACAGCTTCACCCCCTACCTGGTGGTGGACGCCACATATCTGGGCGTGAACGTGCCTGTGGAGTACG
TGAAGGATGGCCAGATCGTGCTGAATCTGAGCGCCTCCGCCACCGGAAACCTGCAGCTGACAAATGACTT
CATCCAGTTTAATGCCCAGTTCAAGGGCGTGTCCAGGGAGCTCTACATCCCAATGGGAGCCGCCCTGGCA
ATCTATGCAAGGGAGAACGGCGACGGCGTGATGTTTGAGCCTGAAGAAATCTACGATGAGCTGAATATCG
GCAGTGCTGGTGGTCCACCGGTCGCCACCATGGTAAGCAAGGGCGAGGAGGATAACATGGCCATCATCAA
GGAGTTCATGCGCTTCAAGGTGCACATGGAGGGCTCCGTGAACGGCCACGAGTTCGAGATCGAGGGCGAG
GGCGAGGGCCGCCCCTACGAGGGCACCCAGACCGCCAAGCTGAAGGTGACCAAGGGTGGCCCCCTGCCCT
TCGCCTGGGACATCCTGTCCCCTCAGTTCATGTACGGCTCCAAGGCCTACGTGAAGCACCCCGCCGACAT
CCCCGACTACTTGAAGCTGTCCTTCCCCGAGGGCTTCAAGTGGGAGCGCGTGATGAACTTCGAGGACGGC
GGCGTGGTGACCGTGACCCAGGACTCCTCCCTGCAGGACGGCGAGTTCATCTACAAGGTGAAGCTGCGCG
GCACCAACTTCCCCTCCGACGGCCCCGTAATGCAGAAGAAGACCATGGGCTGGGAGGCCTCCTCCGAGCG
GATGTACCCCGAGGACGGCGCCCTGAAGGGCGAGATCAAGCAGAGGCTGAAGCTGAAGGACGGCGGCCAC
TACGACGCTGAGGTCAAGACCACCTACAAGGCCAAGAAGCCCGTGCAGCTGCCCGGCGCCTACAACGTCA
ACATCAAGTTGGACATCACCTCCCACAACGAGGACTACACCATCGTGGAACAGTACGAACGCGCCGAGGG
CCGCCACTCCACCGGCGGCATGGACGAGCTGTACAAGTAAAGCGGCCGCGACTCTAGATCATAATCAGCC
ATACCACATTTGTAGAGGTTTTACTTGCTTTAAAAAACCTCCCACACCTCCCCCTGAACCTGAAACATAA
AATGAATGCAATTGTTGTTGTTAACTTGTTTATTGCAGCTTATAATGGTTACAAATAAAGCAATAGCATC
ACAAATTTCACAAATAAAGCATTTTTTTCACTGCATTCTAGTTGTGGTTTGTCCAAACTCATCAATGTAT
CTTAAGGCGTAAATTGTAAGCGTTAATATTTTGTTAAAATTCGCGTTAAATTTTTGTTAAATCAGCTCAT
TTTTTAACCAATAGGCCGAAATCGGCAAAATCCCTTATAAATCAAAAGAATAGACCGAGATAGGGT
[37 nt withheld, positions 6507-6543]
AAAGAACGTGGACTCCAACGTCAAAGG
[49 nt withheld, positions 6571-6619]
T
[91 nt withheld, positions 6621-6711]
G
[124 nt withheld, positions 6713-6836]
CAGGTGGCACTTTTCGGGGAAATGTGCGCGGAACCCCTATTTGTTTAT
Features (pLannotate 1.2.2; 16 found; start..end, strand, type, name):
     85..442     +  promoter       SV40 promoter: SV40 enhancer and early promoter
    477..1271    +  CDS            NeoR/KanR: aminoglycoside phosphotransferase from Tn5; aph(3')-II (or nptII); confers resistance to neomycin, kanamycin, and G418 (Geneticin®)
   1292..1444    +  CDS            ble (fragment): BLE_KLEPN - Experimental evidence at protein level: Swiss-Prot protein existence level 1. Binding protein with a strong affinity to the bleomycin family of antibiotics. Binds to CL990; an antimitotic-antibiotic compound. From Klebsiella pneumoniae.
   1503..1550    +  polyA_signal   HSV TK poly(A) signal: herpes simplex virus thymidine kinase polyadenylation signal (Cole and Stacy, 1985)
   1641..1657    -  polyA_signal   bGH poly(A) signal (fragment): bovine growth hormone polyadenylation signal
   1879..2467    +  rep_origin     ori: high-copy-number ColE1/pMB1/pBR322/pUC origin of replication
   2642..2945    +  enhancer       CMV enhancer: human cytomegalovirus immediate early enhancer
   2946..3149    +  promoter       CMV promoter: human cytomegalovirus (CMV) immediate early promoter
   3172..3199    +  misc_feature   MCS (fragment): multiple cloning site
   3209..4969    +  CDS            actA (fragment): ACTA_LISMO - Also known as prtB. Experimental evidence at protein level: Swiss-Prot protein existence level 1. Virulence factor required for host cell microfilament interaction. It induces actin assembly around the bacteria to allow it to move within the cytoplasm. It is involved in the actin polymerization process. It seems to act as a nucleator that induces the reorganization of the actin cytoskeleton. From Listeria monocytogenes serovar 1/2a (strain ATCC BAA-679 / EGD-e).
   5063..5389    +  CDS            sspB (fragment): SSPB_HAEIN - Experimental evidence at protein level: Swiss-Prot protein existence level 1. Also stimulates degradation of the N-terminus of RseA (residues 1-108, alone or in complex with sigma-E) by ClpX-ClpP in a non-ssrA-mediated fashion. From Haemophilus influenzae (strain ATCC 51907 / DSM 11121 / KW20 / Rd).
   5420..6127    +  CDS            mCherry: mCherry is a basic (constitutively fluorescent) red fluorescent protein published in 2004, derived from Discosoma sp.. It is reported to be a very rapidly-maturing monomer with low acid sensitivity.
   6147..6230    +  CDS            large T antigen (fragment): large T antigen from SV40 (simian virus 40)
   6253..6374    +  polyA_signal   SV40 poly(A) signal: SV40 polyadenylation signal
   6408..6836    -  rep_origin     f1 ori (sequence partly withheld): f1 bacteriophage origin of replication; arrow indicates direction of (+) strand synthesis
   6863..83      +  promoter       AmpR promoter (across the origin): bla
