[The description below was written by a language model from this plasmid's Addgene catalogue record and pLannotate feature annotations shown in this document.]
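Description:
mActA-mSspB-mCherry is a mammalian expression plasmid built on the Clontech pmCherry-N1 backbone; the sequenced record is 6,884 nt. It replicates in E. coli at high copy from a ColE1/pUC-type origin and also carries an f1 phage origin. A single Tn5 aminoglycoside phosphotransferase gene (NeoR/KanR) serves both hosts: a bacterial bla-type promoter upstream gives kanamycin resistance in bacteria, while the SV40 enhancer/early promoter and the HSV TK polyadenylation signal allow G418 selection in mammalian cells. The short ble, bGH poly(A) and SV40 large T antigen hits in the feature table are fragments, probably backbone remnants rather than functional parts.

The payload is a single fusion open reading frame driven by the CMV immediate-early enhancer and promoter and terminated by the SV40 poly(A) signal. It reads, in order, a large fragment of ActA, the Listeria monocytogenes virulence factor that nucleates host actin assembly, then an SspB fragment, then mCherry at the C terminus as a red fluorescent marker. The insert is listed as synthetic, and the record does not explain what the "m" prefixes on ActA and SspB denote.

The stated purpose is ActuAtor for iLID optogenetics. In the iLID system, SspB binds an SsrA peptide that is caged in a LOV2 domain and exposed by blue light, so this construct supplies the soluble, recruitable half of the pair. Co-expressed with an iLID anchor targeted to a chosen membrane or organelle (not part of this plasmid), illumination should bring ActA to that site and trigger local de novo actin polymerization. This fits the associated publication's aim of physically manipulating intracellular structures, with mCherry reporting the protein's relocalisation.
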