Addgene plasmid #210294: mActA-mSspB-mCherry
Purpose: ActuAtor for iLID optogenetics
Depositing lab: Takanari Inoue. Depositing organization: Johns Hopkins University and School of Medicine. Publication: ActuAtor, a Listeria-inspired molecular tool for physical manipulation of intracellular organizations through de novo actin polymerization. Nakamura H, Rho E, Lee CT, Itoh K, Deng D, Watanabe S, Razavi S, Matsubayashi HT, Zhu C, Jung E, Rangamani P, Watanabe S, Inoue T. Cell Rep. 2023 Sep 2:113089. doi: 10.1016/j.celrep.2023.113089. PubMed 37734382.
Backbone
  Vector backbone: pmCherry-N1
  Backbone manufacturer: Clontech
  Backbone size w/o insert (bp): 4700
  Vector type: Mammalian Expression
  Selectable markers: Neomycin (select with G418)
Growth in bacteria
  Bacterial resistance: Kanamycin, 50 μg/mL
  Growth temperature: 37°C
  Growth strain: DH5alpha
  Copy number: High Copy
Gene/Insert
  Gene/Insert name: mActA-,SspB-mCherry
  Species: Synthetic
  Promoter: CMV
  Tag / fusion protein: mCherry (C terminal on insert)
  Cloning method: Unknown
  Sequencing primers: 5′ CMV-F; 3′ SV40 pA-R
Terms and licenses: Academic/Nonprofit Terms; Industry Terms: Not Available to Industry
How to cite: mActA-mSspB-mCherry was a gift from Takanari Inoue (Addgene plasmid # 210294 ; http://n2t.net/addgene:210294 ; RRID:Addgene_210294)
